>Addgene plasmid #214634 | pGL4_10xUAS-CMVmin-BC0427-luc2 | addgene full sequence | sequence record 426602 | Addgene NGS Result
GGCCTAACTGGCCGGTACCTGAGCTCGCTAGCCTCGAGGATATCAAACAAGTTTGTACAAAAAAGCAGGC
TCCCTAACTGGCCGGTACCGAGTTTCTAGACGGAGTACTGTCCTCCGAGCGGAGTACTGTCCTCCGACTC
GAGCGGAGTACTGTCCTCCGATCGGAGTACTGTCCTCCGCGAATTCCGGAGTACTGTCCTCCGAAGACGC
TAGTGCCGGTACCGAGTTTCTAGACGGAGTACTGTCCTCCGAGCGGAGTACTGTCCTCCGACTCGAGCGG
AGTACTGTCCTCCGATCGGAGTACTGTCCTCCGCGAATTCCGGAGTACTGTCCTCCGAAGACGCTAGCGG
GGGGCTACAACTTTTCTATACAAAGTTGCGGTACCCGGGTCGAGTAGGCGTGTACGGTGGGAGGCCTATA
TAAGCAGAGCTCGTTTAGTGAACCGTCAGATCGCCTGGAGACGCCATCCACGCTGTTTTGACCTCCATAG
AAGACACCGGGACCGATCCAGCCCAACTTTGTATAATAAAGTTGAGCTAGTTGCTAAGTCTGCCGAGTAG
AATTAACCCTCACTAAAGGGTAGGTGACACTATATCAACATAATCACATCTTTAGAGCCTGACTTTACAT
TACTTACTACATCCTATAGTGAGTCGTATTAGTAGACGCGAGTCAATGCATGTACGACAGCTTTCTTGTA
CAAAGTGGTTCGATATCAAGATCTGGCCTCGGCGGCCAAGCTTGGCAATCCGGTACTGTTGGTAAAGCCA
CCATGGAAGATGCCAAAAACATTAAGAAGGGCCCAGCGCCATTCTACCCACTCGAAGACGGGACCGCCGG
CGAGCAGCTGCACAAAGCCATGAAGCGCTACGCCCTGGTGCCCGGCACCATCGCCTTTACCGACGCACAT
ATCGAGGTGGACATTACCTACGCCGAGTACTTCGAGATGAGCGTTCGGCTGGCAGAAGCTATGAAGCGCT
ATGGGCTGAATACAAACCATCGGATCGTGGTGTGCAGCGAGAATAGCTTGCAGTTCTTCATGCCCGTGTT
GGGTGCCCTGTTCATCGGTGTGGCTGTGGCCCCAGCTAACGACATCTACAACGAGCGCGAGCTGCTGAAC
AGCATGGGCATCAGCCAGCCCACCGTCGTATTCGTGAGCAAGAAAGGGCTGCAAAAGATCCTCAACGTGC
AAAAGAAGCTACCGATCATACAAAAGATCATCATCATGGATAGCAAGACCGACTACCAGGGCTTCCAAAG
CATGTACACCTTCGTGACTTCCCATTTGCCACCCGGCTTCAACGAGTACGACTTCGTGCCCGAGAGCTTC
GACCGGGACAAAACCATCGCCCTGATCATGAACAGTAGTGGCAGTACCGGATTGCCCAAGGGCGTAGCCC
TACCGCACCGCACCGCTTGTGTCCGATTCAGTCATGCCCGCGACCCCATCTTCGGCAACCAGATCATCCC
CGACACCGCTATCCTCAGCGTGGTGCCATTTCACCACGGCTTCGGCATGTTCACCACGCTGGGCTACTTG
ATCTGCGGCTTTCGGGTCGTGCTCATGTACCGCTTCGAGGAGGAGCTATTCTTGCGCAGCTTGCAAGACT
ATAAGATTCAATCTGCCCTGCTGGTGCCCACACTATTTAGCTTCTTCGCTAAGAGCACTCTCATCGACAA
GTACGACCTAAGCAACTTGCACGAGATCGCCAGCGGCGGGGCGCCGCTCAGCAAGGAGGTAGGTGAGGCC
GTGGCCAAACGCTTCCACCTACCAGGCATCCGCCAGGGCTACGGCCTGACAGAAACAACCAGCGCCATTC
TGATCACCCCCGAAGGGGACGACAAGCCTGGCGCAGTAGGCAAGGTGGTGCCCTTCTTCGAGGCTAAGGT
GGTGGACTTGGACACCGGTAAGACACTGGGTGTGAACCAGCGCGGCGAGCTGTGCGTCCGTGGCCCCATG
ATCATGAGCGGCTACGTTAACAACCCCGAGGCTACAAACGCTCTCATCGACAAGGACGGCTGGCTGCACA
GCGGCGACATCGCCTACTGGGACGAGGACGAGCACTTCTTCATCGTGGACCGGCTGAAGAGCCTGATCAA
ATACAAGGGCTACCAGGTAGCCCCAGCCGAACTGGAGAGCATCCTGCTGCAACACCCCAACATCTTCGAC
GCCGGGGTCGCCGGCCTGCCCGACGACGATGCCGGCGAGCTGCCCGCCGCAGTCGTCGTGCTGGAACACG
GTAAAACCATGACCGAGAAGGAGATCGTGGACTATGTGGCCAGCCAGGTTACAACCGCCAAGAAGCTGCG
CGGTGGTGTTGTGTTCGTGGACGAGGTGCCTAAAGGACTGACCGGCAAGTTGGACGCCCGCAAGATCCGC
GAGATTCTCATTAAGGCCAAGAAGGGCGGCAAGATCGCCGTGTAATCTGCTTGCAAGAACTGGTTCAGTA
GCTTAAGCCACTTTGTGATCCACCTTAACAGCCACGGCTTCCCTCCCGAGGTGGAGGAGCAGGCCGCCGG
CACCCTGCCCATGAGCTGCGCCCAGGAGAGCGGCATGGATAGACACCCTGCTGCTTGCGCCAGCGCCAGG
ATCAACGTCTAACTGCAGTCTAGAGTCGGGGCGGCCGGCCGCTTCGAGCAGACATGATAAGATACATTGA
TGAGTTTGGACAAACCACAACTAGAATGCAGTGAAAAAAATGCTTTATTTGTGAAATTTGTGATGCTATT
GCTTTATTTGTAACCATTATAAGCTGCAATAAACAAGTTAACAACAACAATTGCATTCATTTTATGTTTC
AGGTTCAGGGGGAGGTGTGGGAGGTTTTTTAAAGCAAGTAAAACCTCTACAAATGTGGTAAAATCGATAA
GGATCCGTTTGCGTATTGGGCGCTCTTCCGCTGATCTGCGCAGCACCATGGCCTGAAATAACCTCTGAAA
GAGGAACTTGGTTAGCTACCTTCTGAGGCGGAAAGAACCAGCTGTGGAATGTGTGTCAGTTAGGGTGTGG
AAAGTCCCCAGGCTCCCCAGCAGGCAGAAGTATGCAAAGCATGCATCTCAATTAGTCAGCAACCAGGTGT
GGAAAGTCCCCAGGCTCCCCAGCAGGCAGAAGTATGCAAAGCATGCATCTCAATTAGTCAGCAACCATAG
TCCCGCCCCTAACTCCGCCCATCCCGCCCCTAACTCCGCCCAGTTCCGCCCATTCTCCGCCCCATGGCTG
ACTAATTTTTTTTATTTATGCAGAGGCCGAGGCCGCCTCTGCCTCTGAGCTATTCCAGAAGTAGTGAGGA
GGCTTTTTTGGAGGCCTAGGCTTTTGCAAAAAGCTCGATTCTTCTGACACTAGCGCCACCATGAAGAAGC
CCGAACTCACCGCTACCAGCGTTGAAAAATTTCTCATCGAGAAGTTCGACAGTGTGAGCGACCTGATGCA
GTTGTCGGAGGGCGAAGAGAGCCGAGCCTTCAGCTTCGATGTCGGCGGACGCGGCTATGTACTGCGGGTG
AATAGCTGCGCTGATGGCTTCTACAAAGACCGCTACGTGTACCGCCACTTCGCCAGCGCTGCACTACCCA
TCCCCGAAGTGTTGGACATCGGCGAGTTCAGCGAGAGCCTGACATACTGCATCAGTAGACGCGCCCAAGG
CGTTACTCTCCAAGACCTCCCCGAAACAGAGCTGCCTGCTGTGTTACAGCCTGTCGCCGAAGCTATGGAT
GCTATTGCCGCCGCCGACCTCAGTCAAACCAGCGGCTTCGGCCCATTCGGGCCCCAAGGCATCGGCCAGT
ACACAACCTGGCGGGATTTCATTTGCGCCATTGCTGATCCCCATGTCTACCACTGGCAGACCGTGATGGA
CGACACCGTGTCCGCCAGCGTAGCTCAAGCCCTGGACGAACTGATGCTGTGGGCCGAAGACTGTCCCGAG
GTGCGCCACCTCGTCCATGCCGACTTCGGCAGCAACAACGTCCTGACCGACAACGGCCGCATCACCGCCG
TAATCGACTGGTCCGAAGCTATGTTCGGGGACAGTCAGTACGAGGTGGCCAACATCTTCTTCTGGCGGCC
CTGGCTGGCTTGCATGGAGCAGCAGACTCGCTACTTCGAGCGCCGGCATCCCGAGCTGGCCGGCAGCCCT
CGTCTGCGAGCCTACATGCTGCGCATCGGCCTGGATCAGCTCTACCAGAGCCTCGTGGACGGCAACTTCG
ACGATGCTGCCTGGGCTCAAGGCCGCTGCGATGCCATCGTCCGCAGCGGGGCCGGCACCGTCGGTCGCAC
ACAAATCGCTCGCCGGAGCGCAGCCGTATGGACCGACGGCTGCGTCGAGGTGCTGGCCGACAGCGGCAAC
CGCCGGCCCAGTACACGACCGCGCGCTAAGGAGGTAGGTCGAGTTTAAACTCTAGAACCGGTCATGGCCG
CAATAAAATATCTTTATTTTCATTACATCTGTGTGTTGGTTTTTTGTGTGTTCGAACTAGATGCTGTCGA
CCGATGCCCTTGAGAGCCTTCAACCCAGTCAGCTCCTTCCGGTGGGCGCGGGGCATGACTATCGTCGCCG
CACTTATGACTGTCTTCTTTATCATGCAACTCGTAGGACAGGTGCCGGCAGCGCTCTTCCGCTTCCTCGC
TCACTGACTCGCTGCGCTCGGTCGTTCGGCTGCGGCGAGCGGTATCAGCTCACTCAAAGGCGGTAATACG
GTTATCCACAGAATCAGGGGATAACGCAGGAAAGAACATGTGAGCAAAAGGCCAGCAAAAGGCCAGGAAC
CGTAAAAAGGCCGCGTTGCTGGCGTTTTTCCATAGGCTCCGCCCCCCTGACGAGCATCACAAAAATCGAC
GCTCAAGTCAGAGGTGGCGAAACCCGACAGGACTATAAAGATACCAGGCGTTTCCCCCTGGAAGCTCCCT
CGTGCGCTCTCCTGTTCCGACCCTGCCGCTTACCGGATACCTGTCCGCCTTTCTCCCTTCGGGAAGCGTG
GCGCTTTCTCATAGCTCACGCTGTAGGTATCTCAGTTCGGTGTAGGTCGTTCGCTCCAAGCTGGGCTGTG
TGCACGAACCCCCCGTTCAGCCCGACCGCTGCGCCTTATCCGGTAACTATCGTCTTGAGTCCAACCCGGT
AAGACACGACTTATCGCCACTGGCAGCAGCCACTGGTAACAGGATTAGCAGAGCGAGGTATGTAGGCGGT
GCTACAGAGTTCTTGAAGTGGTGGCCTAACTACGGCTACACTAGAAGAACAGTATTTGGTATCTGCGCTC
TGCTGAAGCCAGTTACCTTCGGAAAAAGAGTTGGTAGCTCTTGATCCGGCAAACAAACCACCGCTGGTAG
CGGTGGTTTTTTTGTTTGCAAGCAGCAGATTACGCGCAGAAAAAAAGGATCTCAAGAAGATCCTTTGATC
TTTTCTACGGGGTCTGACGCTCAGTGGAACGAAAACTCACGTTAAGGGATTTTGGTCATGAGATTATCAA
AAAGGATCTTCACCTAGATCCTTTTAAATTAAAAATGAAGTTTTAAATCAATCTAAAGTATATATGAGTA
AACTTGGTCTGACAGCGGCCGCAAATGCTAAACCACTGCAGTGGTTACCAGTGCTTGATCAGTGAGGCAC
CGATCTCAGCGATCTGCCTATTTCGTTCGTCCATAGTGGCCTGACTCCCCGTCGTGTAGATCACTACGAT
TCGTGAGGGCTTACCATCAGGCCCCAGCGCAGCAATGATGCCGCGAGAGCCGCGTTCACCGGCCCCCGAT
TTGTCAGCAATGAACCAGCCAGCAGGGAGGGCCGAGCGAAGAAGTGGTCCTGCTACTTTGTCCGCCTCCA
TCCAGTCTATGAGCTGCTGTCGTGATGCTAGAGTAAGAAGTTCGCCAGTGAGTAGTTTCCGAAGAGTTGT
GGCCATTGCTACTGGCATCGTGGTATCACGCTCGTCGTTCGGTATGGCTTCGTTCAACTCTGGTTCCCAG
CGGTCAAGCCGGGTCACATGATCACCCATATTATGAAGAAATGCAGTCAGCTCCTTAGGGCCTCCGATCG
TTGTCAGAAGTAAGTTGGCCGCGGTGTTGTCGCTCATGGTAATGGCAGCACTACACAATTCTCTTACCGT
CATGCCATCCGTAAGATGCTTTTCCGTGACCGGCGAGTACTCAACCAAGTCGTTTTGTGAGTAGTGTATA
CGGCGACCAAGCTGCTCTTGCCCGGCGTCTATACGGGACAACACCGCGCCACATAGCAGTACTTTGAAAG
TGCTCATCATCGGGAATCGTTCTTCGGGGCGGAAAGACTCAAGGATCTTGCCGCTATTGAGATCCAGTTC
GATATAGCCCACTCTTGCACCCAGTTGATCTTCAGCATCTTTTACTTTCACCAGCGTTTCGGGGTGTGCA
AAAACAGGCAAGCAAAATGCCGCAAAGAAGGGAATGAGTGCGACACGAAAATGTTGGATGCTCATACTCG
TCCTTTTTCAATATTATTGAAGCATTTATCAGGGTTACTAGTACGTCTCTCAAGGATAAGTAAGTAATAT
TAAGGTACGGGAGGTATTGGACAGGCCGCAATAAAATATCTTTATTTTCATTACATCTGTGTGTTGGTTT
TTTGTGTGAATCGATAGTACTAACATACGCTCTCCATCAAAACAAAACGAAACAAAACAAACTAGCAAAA
TAGGCTGTCCCCAGTGCAAGTGCAGGTGCCAGAACATTTCTCT
Features (pLannotate 1.2.2; 25 found; start..end, strand, type, name):
     47..71      +  protein_bind   attB1: mutant version of attB; recombination site for the Gateway® BP reaction BP Clonase™
    101..119     +  protein_bind   5X UAS (fragment): five tandem copies of the "ScaI site" 17-mer CGGAGTACTGTCCTCCG, an upstream activating sequence (UAS) that efficiently binds yeast Gal4 (Webster et al., 1988; Pfeiffer et al., 2010) GAL4
    187..204     +  protein_bind   5X UAS (fragment): five tandem copies of the "ScaI site" 17-mer CGGAGTACTGTCCTCCG, an upstream activating sequence (UAS) that efficiently binds yeast Gal4 (Webster et al., 1988; Pfeiffer et al., 2010) GAL4
    235..253     +  protein_bind   5X UAS (fragment): five tandem copies of the "ScaI site" 17-mer CGGAGTACTGTCCTCCG, an upstream activating sequence (UAS) that efficiently binds yeast Gal4 (Webster et al., 1988; Pfeiffer et al., 2010) GAL4
    321..338     +  protein_bind   5X UAS (fragment): five tandem copies of the "ScaI site" 17-mer CGGAGTACTGTCCTCCG, an upstream activating sequence (UAS) that efficiently binds yeast Gal4 (Webster et al., 1988; Pfeiffer et al., 2010) GAL4
    358..378     -  protein_bind   attB4: mutant version of attB; core recombination site for the Gateway® BP reaction BP Clonase™
    394..431     +  promoter       minimal CMV promoter: human cytomegalovirus (CMV) immediate early promoter
    514..534     +  protein_bind   attB3: mutant version of attB; core recombination site for the Gateway® BP reaction BP Clonase™
    561..579     +  promoter       T3 promoter: promoter for bacteriophage T3 RNA polymerase
    643..661     -  promoter       T7 promoter: promoter for bacteriophage T7 RNA polymerase
    688..708     -  protein_bind   attB2: mutant version of attB; core recombination site for the Gateway® BP reaction BP Clonase™
    773..2425    +  CDS            luciferase: firefly luciferase synthetic luc2 version of the luciferase gene
   2429..2476    +  CDS            hCL1: non-ORF yeast peptide conferring ubiquitin-dependent degradation human codon-optimized
   2483..2599    +  CDS            hPEST: PEST degradation sequence from mouse ornithine decarboxylase human codon-optimized
   2648..2769    -  polyA_signal   SV40 poly(A) signal: SV40 polyadenylation signal
   2795..2926    -  CDS            LT_SV40 (fragment): Experimental evidence at protein level: Swiss-Prot protein existence level 1. Isoform 17kT antigen targets host RBL2 for degradation and promotes cell proliferation. Transactivates host cyclin A promoter through its J domain. From Simian virus 40 (SV40).
   2963..3320    +  promoter       SV40 promoter: SV40 enhancer and early promoter
   3351..4388    +  CDS            HygR: hygromycin B phosphotransferase confers resistance to hygromycin
   4412..4460    +  polyA_signal   poly(A) signal: synthetic polyadenylation signal
   4476..4607    +  CDS            TcR (fragment): tetracycline efflux protein; tet; confers resistance to tetracycline
   4787..5375    -  rep_origin     ori: high-copy-number ColE1/pMB1/pBR322/pUC origin of replication
   5575..6435    -  CDS            AmpR: β-lactamase confers resistance to ampicillin, carbenicillin, and related antibiotics
   6436..6477    -  promoter       AmpR promoter (fragment): bla
   6540..6588    +  polyA_signal   poly(A) signal: synthetic polyadenylation signal
   6602..6693    +  misc_feature   pause site: RNA polymerase II transcriptional pause signal from the human α2 globin gene
