[The description below was written by a language model from this plasmid's Addgene catalogue record and pLannotate feature annotations shown in this document.]
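Description:
pGL4_10xUAS-CMVmin-BC0427-luc2 is a mammalian luciferase reporter plasmid on a pGL4 backbone, built as a Gal4-responsive "UAS sensor" for barcoded split TEV assays. It is propagated in E. coli at high copy from a ColE1/pUC-type origin under ampicillin selection (AmpR). It also carries an SV40 enhancer/early promoter driving a hygromycin B phosphotransferase gene with a synthetic poly(A) signal, which would allow selection in mammalian cells. A synthetic poly(A) signal and an RNA polymerase II pause site sit upstream of the reporter region, a standard pGL4 arrangement that limits read-through transcription from the backbone into the sensor.

The sensor cassette was assembled by Gateway cloning, as reflected in the attB1, attB4, attB3 and attB2 sites that separate its modules. The first module is the clustered UAS element, described in the record as ten copies; the annotation software flags only four fragments of Gal4-binding sites. The second is a minimal CMV promoter, which has low basal activity and depends on a Gal4-fusion activator binding upstream. The third module lies between attB3 and attB2 and is flanked by T3 and T7 promoter sequences. By position it presumably holds the synthetic barcode BC0427, although the barcode itself is not annotated. Downstream is the firefly luc2 coding sequence fused to hCL1 and hPEST degradation sequences, followed by an SV40 poly(A) signal. The destabilised luciferase turns over quickly, so the signal tracks recent promoter activity.

In split TEV assays, a protein interaction reconstitutes TEV protease, which releases a Gal4-based transcription factor that activates this reporter. The output can then be read as luminescence or as transcribed barcode, allowing multiplexed profiling such as the ERBB receptor antagonist assays described in the associated publication.
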