Addgene plasmid #214634: pGL4_10xUAS-CMVmin-BC0427-luc2
Purpose: barcoded assay, UAS sensor for split TEV assays
Depositing lab: Michael Wehr. Depositing organization: Systasy Bioscience GmbH. Publication: Protocol for identifying properties of ERBB receptor antagonists using the barcoded ERBBprofiler assay. Popovic L, Rossner MJ, Wehr MC. STAR Protoc. 2024 Apr 16;5(2):102987. doi: 10.1016/j.xpro.2024.102987. PubMed 38635397.
Backbone
  Vector backbone: pGL4
  Vector type: Mammalian Expression, Luciferase
Growth in bacteria
  Bacterial resistance: Ampicillin, 100 μg/mL
  Growth temperature: 37°C
  Growth strain: DH5alpha
  Copy number: High Copy
Gene/Insert
  Gene/Insert name: 10x clustered UAS element with barcode 0427
  Species: Synthetic
  Cloning method: Gateway Cloning
Terms and licenses: Academic/Nonprofit Terms; Industry Terms: Not Available to Industry
How to cite: pGL4_10xUAS-CMVmin-BC0427-luc2 was a gift from Michael Wehr (Addgene plasmid # 214634 ; http://n2t.net/addgene:214634 ; RRID:Addgene_214634)
